>Addgene plasmid #135604 | pCS2-H2B-mCherry | addgene full sequence | sequence record 269566 | Addgene NGS Result
GACATTGATTATTGACTAGTTATTAATAGTAATCAATTACGGGGTCATTAGTTCATAGCCCATATATGGA
GTTCCGCGTTACATAACTTACGGTAAATGGCCCGCCTGGCTGACCGCCCAACGACCCCCGCCCATTGACG
TCAATAATGACGTATGTTCCCATAGTAACGCCAATAGGGACTTTCCATTGACGTCAATGGGTGGAGTATT
TACGGTAAACTGCCCACTTGGCAGTACATCAAGTGTATCATATGCCAAGTACGCCCCCTATTGACGTCAA
TGACGGTAAATGGCCCGCCTGGCATTATGCCCAGTACATGACCTTATGGGACTTTCCTACTTGGCAGTAC
ATCTACGTATTAGTCATCGCTATTACCATGGTGATGCGGTTTTGGCAGTACATCAATGGGCGTGGATAGC
GGTTTGACTCACGGGGATTTCCAAGTCTCCACCCCATTGACGTCAATGGGAGTTTGTTTTGGCACCAAAA
TCAACGGGACTTTCCAAAATGTCGTAACAACTCCGCCCCATTGACGCAAATGGGCGGTAGGCGTGTACGG
TGGGAGGTCTATATAAGCAGAGCTCTCTGGCTAACTAGAGAACCCACTGCTTACTGGCTTATCGAAATTA
ATACGACTCACTATAGGGAGACCCAAGCTTGGTACCGCCACCATGCCTGAACCCTCTAAGTCTGCTCCAG
CCCCTAAAAAGGGTTCTAAGAAGGCTATCACTAAGGCGCAGAAGAAGGATGGTAAGAAGCGTAAGCGCAG
CCGCAAGGAGAGCTATTCTATCTATGTGTACAAGGTTCTGAAGCAGGTCCACCCCGACACCGGCATCTCA
TCCAAGGCCATGGGGATCATGAACTCCTTCGTCAACGACATCTTCGAGCGCATCGCGGGCGAGGCTTCTC
GCCTGGCTCACTACAATAAGCGCTCGACCATCACCTCCAGGGAGATTCAGACGGCTGTGCGCCTGCTGCT
GCCTGGGGAGCTGGCTAAGCATGCTGTGTCCGAGGGCACTAAGGCAGTTACCAAGTACACTAGCTCTAAG
GATCCACCGGTCGCCACCATGGTGAGCAAGGGCGAGGAGGATAACATGGCCATCATCAAGGAGTTCATGC
GCTTCAAGGTGCACATGGAGGGCTCCGTGAACGGCCACGAGTTCGAGATCGAGGGCGAGGGCGAGGGCCG
CCCCTACGAGGGCACCCAGACCGCCAAGCTGAAGGTGACCAAGGGTGGCCCCCTGCCCTTCGCCTGGGAC
ATCCTGTCCCCTCAGTTCATGTACGGCTCCAAGGCCTACGTGAAGCACCCCGCCGACATCCCCGACTACT
TGAAGCTGTCCTTCCCCGAGGGCTTCAAGTGGGAGCGCGTGATGAACTTCGAGGACGGCGGCGTGGTGAC
CGTGACCCAGGACTCCTCCCTGCAGGACGGCGAGTTCATCTACAAGGTGAAGCTGCGCGGCACCAACTTC
CCCTCCGACGGCCCCGTAATGCAGAAGAAGACCATGGGCTGGGAGGCCTCCTCCGAGCGGATGTACCCCG
AGGACGGCGCCCTGAAGGGCGAGATCAAGCAGAGGCTGAAGCTGAAGGACGGCGGCCACTACGACGCTGA
GGTCAAGACCACCTACAAGGCCAAGAAGCCCGTGCAGCTGCCCGGCGCCTACAACGTCAACATCAAGTTG
GACATCACCTCCCACAACGAGGACTACACCATCGTGGAACAGTACGAACGCGCCGAGGGCCGCCACTCCA
CCGGCGGCATGGACGAGCTGTACAAGTAATCTAGAGGGCCCTATTCTATAGTGTCACCTAAATGCTAGAG
CTCGCTGATCAGCCTCGACTGTGCCTTCTAGTTGCCAGCCATCTGTTGTTTGCCCCTCCCCCGTGCCTTC
CTTGACCCTGGAAGGTGCCACTCCCACTGTCCTTTCCTAATAAAATGAGGAAATTGCATCGCATTGTCTG
AGTAGGTGTCATTCTATTCTGGGGGGTGGGGTGGGGCAGGACAGCAAGGGGGAGGATTGGGAAGACAATA
GCAGGCATGCTGGGGATGCGGTGGGCTCTATGGCTTCTGAGGCGGAAAGAACCAGCTGGGGCTCTAGGGG
GTATCCCC
[124 nt withheld, positions 2109-2232]
C
[91 nt withheld, positions 2234-2324]
A
[49 nt withheld, positions 2326-2374]
CCTTTGACGTTGGAGTCCACGTTCTTT
[37 nt withheld, positions 2402-2438]
ACCCTATCTCGGTCTATTCTTTTGATTTATAAGGGATTTTGCCGATTTCGGCCTATTGGTTAAAAAATGA
GCTGATTTAACAAAAATTTAACGCGAATTAATTCTGTGGAATGTGTGTCAGTTAGGGTGTGGAAAGTCCC
CAGGCTCCCCAGCAGGCAGAAGTATGCAAAGCATGCATCTCAATTAGTCAGCAACCAGGTGTGGAAAGTC
CCCAGGCTCCCCAGCAGGCAGAAGTATGCAAAGCATGCATCTCAATTAGTCAGCAACCATAGTCCCGCCC
CTAACTCCGCCCATCCCGCCCCTAACTCCGCCCAGTTCCGCCCATTCTCCGCCCCATGGCTGACTAATTT
TTTTTATTTATGCAGAGGCCGAGGCCGCCTCTGCCTCTGAGCTATTCCAGAAGTAGTGAGGAGGCTTTTT
TGGAGGCCTAGGCTTTTGCAAAAAGCTCCCGGGAGCTTGTATATCCATTTTCGGATCTGATCAAGAGACA
GGATGAGGATCGTTTCGCATGATTGAACAAGATGGATTGCACGCAGGTTCTCCGGCCGCTTGGGTGGAGA
GGCTATTCGGCTATGACTGGGCACAACAGACAATCGGCTGCTCTGATGCCGCCGTGTTCCGGCTGTCAGC
GCAGGGGCGCCCGGTTCTTTTTGTCAAGACCGACCTGTCCGGTGCCCTGAATGAACTGCAGGACGAGGCA
GCGCGGCTATCGTGGCTGGCCACGACGGGCGTTCCTTGCGCAGCTGTGCTCGACGTTGTCACTGAAGCGG
GAAGGGACTGGCTGCTATTGGGCGAAGTGCCGGGGCAGGATCTCCTGTCATCTCACCTTGCTCCTGCCGA
GAAAGTATCCATCATGGCTGATGCAATGCGGCGGCTGCATACGCTTGATCCGGCTACCTGCCCATTCGAC
CACCAAGCGAAACATCGCATCGAGCGAGCACGTACTCGGATGGAAGCCGGTCTTGTCGATCAGGATGATC
TGGACGAAGAGCATCAGGGGCTCGCGCCAGCCGAACTGTTCGCCAGGCTCAAGGCGCGCATGCCCGACGG
CGAGGATCTCGTCGTGACCCATGGCGATGCCTGCTTGCCGAATATCATGGTGGAAAATGGCCGCTTTTCT
GGATTCATCGACTGTGGCCGGCTGGGTGTGGCGGACCGCTATCAGGACATAGCGTTGGCTACCCGTGATA
TTGCTGAAGAGCTTGGCGGCGAATGGGCTGACCGCTTCCTCGTGCTTTACGGTATCGCCGCTCCCGATTC
GCAGCGCATCGCCTTCTATCGCCTTCTTGACGAGTTCTTCTGAGCGGGACTCTGGGGTTCGAAATGACCG
ACCAAGCGACGCCCAACCTGCCATCACGAGATTTCGATTCCACCGCCGCCTTCTATGAAAGGTTGGGCTT
CGGAATCGTTTTCCGGGACGCCGGCTGGATGATCCTCCAGCGCGGGGATCTCATGCTGGAGTTCTTCGCC
CACCCCAACTTGTTTATTGCAGCTTATAATGGTTACAAATAAAGCAATAGCATCACAAATTTCACAAATA
AAGCATTTTTTTCACTGCATTCTAGTTGTGGTTTGTCCAAACTCATCAATGTATCTTATCATGTCTGTAT
ACCGTCGACCTCTAGCTAGAGCTTGGCGTAATCATGGTCATAGCTGTTTCCTGTGTGAAATTGTTATCCG
CTCACAATTCCACACAACATACGAGCCGGAAGCATAAAGTGTAAAGCCTGGGGTGCCTAATGAGTGAGCT
AACTCACATTAATTGCGTTGCGCTCACTGCCCGCTTTCCAGTCGGGAAACCTGTCGTGCCAGCTGCATTA
ATGAATCGGCCAACGCGCGGGGAGAGGCGGTTTGCGTATTGGGCGCTCTTCCGCTTCCTCGCTCACTGAC
TCGCTGCGCTCGGTCGTTCGGCTGCGGCGAGCGGTATCAGCTCACTCAAAGGCGGTAATACGGTTATCCA
CAGAATCAGGGGATAACGCAGGAAAGAACATGTGAGCAAAAGGCCAGCAAAAGGCCAGGAACCGTAAAAA
GGCCGCGTTGCTGGCGTTTTTCCATAGGCTCCGCCCCCCTGACGAGCATCACAAAAATCGACGCTCAAGT
CAGAGGTGGCGAAACCCGACAGGACTATAAAGATACCAGGCGTTTCCCCCTGGAAGCTCCCTCGTGCGCT
CTCCTGTTCCGACCCTGCCGCTTACCGGATACCTGTCCGCCTTTCTCCCTTCGGGAAGCGTGGCGCTTTC
TCATAGCTCACGCTGTAGGTATCTCAGTTCGGTGTAGGTCGTTCGCTCCAAGCTGGGCTGTGTGCACGAA
CCCCCCGTTCAGCCCGACCGCTGCGCCTTATCCGGTAACTATCGTCTTGAGTCCAACCCGGTAAGACACG
ACTTATCGCCACTGGCAGCAGCCACTGGTAACAGGATTAGCAGAGCGAGGTATGTAGGCGGTGCTACAGA
GTTCTTGAAGTGGTGGCCTAACTACGGCTACACTAGAAGAACAGTATTTGGTATCTGCGCTCTGCTGAAG
CCAGTTACCTTCGGAAAAAGAGTTGGTAGCTCTTGATCCGGCAAACAAACCACCGCTGGTAGCGGTGGTT
TTTTTGTTTGCAAGCAGCAGATTACGCGCAGAAAAAAAGGATCTCAAGAAGATCCTTTGATCTTTTCTAC
GGGGTCTGACGCTCAGTGGAACGAAAACTCACGTTAAGGGATTTTGGTCATGAGATTATCAAAAAGGATC
TTCACCTAGATCCTTTTAAATTAAAAATGAAGTTTTAAATCAATCTAAAGTATATATGAGTAAACTTGGT
CTGACAGTTACCAATGCTTAATCAGTGAGGCACCTATCTCAGCGATCTGTCTATTTCGTTCATCCATAGT
TGCCTGACTCCCCGTCGTGTAGATAACTACGATACGGGAGGGCTTACCATCTGGCCCCAGTGCTGCAATG
ATACCGCGAGACCCACGCTCACCGGCTCCAGATTTATCAGCAATAAACCAGCCAGCCGGAAGGGCCGAGC
GCAGAAGTGGTCCTGCAACTTTATCCGCCTCCATCCAGTCTATTAATTGTTGCCGGGAAGCTAGAGTAAG
TAGTTCGCCAGTTAATAGTTTGCGCAACGTTGTTGCCATTGCTACAGGCATCGTGGTGTCACGCTCGTCG
TTTGGTATGGCTTCATTCAGCTCCGGTTCCCAACGATCAAGGCGAGTTACATGATCCCCCATGTTGTGCA
AAAAAGCGGTTAGCTCCTTCGGTCCTCCGATCGTTGTCAGAAGTAAGTTGGCCGCAGTGTTATCACTCAT
GGTTATGGCAGCACTGCATAATTCTCTTACTGTCATGCCATCCGTAAGATGCTTTTCTGTGACTGGTGAG
TACTCAACCAAGTCATTCTGAGAATAGTGTATGCGGCGACCGAGTTGCTCTTGCCCGGCGTCAATACGGG
ATAATACCGCGCCACATAGCAGAACTTTAAAAGTGCTCATCATTGGAAAACGTTCTTCGGGGCGAAAACT
CTCAAGGATCTTACCGCTGTTGAGATCCAGTTCGATGTAACCCACTCGTGCACCCAACTGATCTTCAGCA
TCTTTTACTTTCACCAGCGTTTCTGGGTGAGCAAAAACAGGAAGGCAAAATGCCGCAAAAAAGGGAATAA
GGGCGACACGGAAATGTTGAATACTCATACTCTTCCTTTTTCAATATTATTGAAGCATTTATCAGGGTTA
TTGTCTCATGAGCGGATACATATTTGAATGTATTTAGAAAAATAAACAAATAGGGGTTCCGCGCACATTT
CCCCGAAAAGTGCCACCTGACGTCGACGGATCGGGAGATCTCCCGATCCCCTATGGTGCACTCTCAGTAC
AATCTGCTCTGATGCCGCATAGTTAAGCCAGTATCTGCTCCCTGCTTGTGTGTTGGAGGTCGCTGAGTAG
TGCGCGAGCAAAATTTAAGCTACAACAAGGCAAGGCTTGACCGACAATTGCATGAAGAATCTGCTTAGGG
TTAGGCGTTTTGCGCTGCTTCGCGATGTACGGGCCAGATATACGCGTT
Features (pLannotate 1.2.2; 22 found; start..end, strand, type, name):
      1..380     +  enhancer       CMV enhancer: human cytomegalovirus immediate early enhancer
    381..584     +  promoter       CMV promoter: human cytomegalovirus (CMV) immediate early promoter
    580..613     +  LTR            5' LTR (truncated) (fragment): truncated 5' long terminal repeat (LTR) from HIV-1
    629..647     +  promoter       T7 promoter: promoter for bacteriophage T7 RNA polymerase
    673..1049    +  CDS            H2B (fragment): human histone H2B; HIST1H2BB
   1069..1776    +  CDS            mCherry: mCherry is a basic (constitutively fluorescent) red fluorescent protein published in 2004, derived from Discosoma sp.. It is reported to be a very rapidly-maturing monomer with low acid sensitivity.
   1795..1813    -  promoter       SP6 promoter: promoter for bacteriophage SP6 RNA polymerase
   1839..2063    +  polyA_signal   bGH poly(A) signal: bovine growth hormone polyadenylation signal
   2067..2088    +  promoter       SV40 promoter (fragment): SV40 enhancer and early promoter
   2109..2537    +  rep_origin     f1 ori (sequence partly withheld): f1 bacteriophage origin of replication; arrow indicates direction of (+) strand synthesis
   2551..2880    +  promoter       SV40 promoter: SV40 enhancer and early promoter
   2947..3738    +  CDS            neo: KKA2_KLEPN - Also known as kan, nptII. Experimental evidence at protein level: Swiss-Prot protein existence level 1. Resistance to kanamycin, neomycin, paromomycin, ribostamycin, butirosin and gentamicin B. From Klebsiella pneumoniae.
   3762..3920    +  CDS            ble (fragment): BLE_KLEPN - Experimental evidence at protein level: Swiss-Prot protein existence level 1. Binding protein with a strong affinity to the bleomycin family of antibiotics. Binds to CL990; an antimitotic-antibiotic compound. From Klebsiella pneumoniae.
   3915..4036    +  polyA_signal   SV40 poly(A) signal: SV40 polyadenylation signal
   4109..4125    -  protein_bind   lac operator: The lac repressor binds to the lac operator to inhibit transcription in E. coli. This inhibition can be relieved by adding lactose or isopropyl-β-D-thiogalactopyranoside (IPTG). lac repressor encoded by lacI
   4133..4163    -  promoter       lac promoter: promoter for the E. coli lac operon
   4178..4199    -  protein_bind   CAP binding site: CAP binding activates transcription in the presence of cAMP. E. coli catabolite activator protein
   4212..4304    -  CDS            lacI (fragment): lac repressor; lacI; The lac repressor binds to the lac operator to inhibit transcription in E. coli. This inhibition can be relieved by adding lactose or isopropyl-β-D-thiogalactopyranoside (IPTG).
   4487..5075    -  rep_origin     ori: high-copy-number ColE1/pMB1/pBR322/pUC origin of replication
   5246..6106    -  CDS            AmpR: β-lactamase; bla; confers resistance to ampicillin, carbenicillin, and related antibiotics
   6107..6211    -  promoter       AmpR promoter: bla
   6270..6322    -  misc_feature   bom (fragment): basis of mobility region from pBR322
