[The description below was written by a language model from this plasmid's Addgene catalogue record and pLannotate feature annotations shown in this document.]
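Description:
pCS2-H2B-mCherry is a 6,476 bp ampicillin-selected, high-copy plasmid catalogued as a template for in vitro transcription of mRNA encoding human histone H2B fused at its C terminus to the red fluorescent protein mCherry. The catalogue lists both the backbone and the promoter as unknown. Despite the pCS2 name, the annotated sequence resembles a pcDNA3-type mammalian expression vector. It has a CMV enhancer and promoter followed by a T7 promoter upstream of the insert, an SP6 promoter in reverse orientation just downstream, and a bovine growth hormone polyadenylation signal. It also has an f1 origin and an SV40 promoter-driven neomycin/kanamycin resistance cassette (neo) with an SV40 poly(A) signal. Propagation in E. coli relies on the ColE1/pUC-type origin and the β-lactamase (AmpR) gene. Short fragments of an HIV-1 LTR, ble, lacI and the lac promoter/operator region are also annotated and appear to be backbone remnants.

In the payload, the H2B coding sequence (annotated as a fragment matching HIST1H2BB) is followed after a short linker region by full-length mCherry, assembled by Gibson cloning. Of the two phage promoters, only T7 is oriented to give sense transcripts of the fusion, so it is the likely driver of mRNA synthesis, although the record does not say which polymerase is used. The CMV promoter and bGH poly(A) signal could in principle also support direct expression in mammalian cells, with neo allowing G418 selection, but this use is not recorded.

The stated purpose is to produce H2B-mCherry mRNA for microinjection into the sea urchin Strongylocentrotus purpuratus. There, the fluorescent histone allows histone 2B dynamics, and hence chromatin, to be visualized in live embryos.
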