Addgene plasmid #135604: pCS2-H2B-mCherry
Purpose: Expression of H2B-mCherry mRNA for microinjection to visualize Histone 2B protein dynamics in S. purpuratus
Depositing lab: Mamiko Yajima. Depositing organization: Brown University. Publication: An optogenetic approach to control protein localization during embryogenesis of the sea urchin. Uchida A, Yajima M. Dev Biol. 2018 Sep 1;441(1):19-30. doi: 10.1016/j.ydbio.2018.06.015. Epub 2018 Jun 26. PubMed 29958898.
Backbone
  Vector backbone: Unknown
  Vector type: In vitro transcription (mRNA synthesis)
Growth in bacteria
  Bacterial resistance: Ampicillin, 100 μg/mL
  Growth temperature: 37°C
  Growth strain: DH5alpha
  Copy number: High Copy
Gene/Insert
  Gene/Insert name: H2B-mCherry
  Species: H. sapiens (human), Synthetic
  Promoter: Unknown
  Tag / fusion protein: mCherry (C terminal on insert)
  Cloning method: Gibson Cloning
  Sequencing primers: 5′ Unknown
Terms and licenses: Academic/Nonprofit Terms; Industry Terms: Not Available to Industry
How to cite: pCS2-H2B-mCherry was a gift from Mamiko Yajima (Addgene plasmid # 135604 ; http://n2t.net/addgene:135604 ; RRID:Addgene_135604)
